>Addgene plasmid #166969 | HyperADAR control | addgene full sequence | sequence record 327845 | Addgene NGS Result
GTTCGCTCCAAGCTGGGCTGTGTGCACGAACCCCCCGTTCAGCCCGACCGCTGCGCCTTATCCGGTAACT
ATCGTCTTGAGTCCAACCCGGTAAGACACGACTTATCGCCACTGGCAGCAGCCACTGGTAACAGGATTAG
CAGAGCGAGGTATGTAGGCGGTGCTACAGAGTTCTTGAAGTGGTGGCCTAACTACGGCTACACTAGAAGA
ACAGTATTTGGTATCTGCGCTCTGCTGAAGCCAGTTACCTTCGGAAAAAGAGTTGGTAGCTCTTGATCCG
GCAAACAAACCACCGCTGGTAGCGGTGGTTTTTTTGTTTGCAAGCAGCAGATTACGCGCAGAAAAAAAGG
ATCTCAAGAAGATCCTTTGATCTTTTCTACGGGGTCTGACGCTCAGTGGAACGAAAACTCACGTTAAGGG
ATTTTGGTCATGAGATTATCAAAAAGGATCTTCACCTAGATCCTTTTAAATTAAAAATGAAGTTTTAAAT
CAATCTAAAGTATATATGAGTAAACTTGGTCTGACAGTTACCAATGCTTAATCAGTGAGGCACCTATCTC
AGCGATCTGTCTATTTCGTTCATCCATAGTTGCCTGACTCCCCGTCGTGTAGATAACTACGATACGGGAG
GGCTTACCATCTGGCCCCAGTGCTGCAATGATACCGCGAGACCCACGCTCACCGGCTCCAGATTTATCAG
CAATAAACCAGCCAGCCGGAAGGGCCGAGCGCAGAAGTGGTCCTGCAACTTTATCCGCCTCCATCCAGTC
TATTAATTGTTGCCGGGAAGCTAGAGTAAGTAGTTCGCCAGTTAATAGTTTGCGCAACGTTGTTGCCATT
GCTACAGGCATCGTGGTGTCACGCTCGTCGTTTGGTATGGCTTCATTCAGCTCCGGTTCCCAACGATCAA
GGCGAGTTACATGATCCCCCATGTTGTGCAAAAAAGCGGTTAGCTCCTTCGGTCCTCCGATCGTTGTCAG
AAGTAAGTTGGCCGCAGTGTTATCACTCATGGTTATGGCAGCACTGCATAATTCTCTTACTGTCATGCCA
TCCGTAAGATGCTTTTCTGTGACTGGTGAGTACTCAACCAAGTCATTCTGAGAATAGTGTATGCGGCGAC
CGAGTTGCTCTTGCCCGGCGTCAATACGGGATAATACCGCGCCACATAGCAGAACTTTAAAAGTGCTCAT
CATTGGAAAACGTTCTTCGGGGCGAAAACTCTCAAGGATCTTACCGCTGTTGAGATCCAGTTCGATGTAA
CCCACTCGTGCACCCAACTGATCTTCAGCATCTTTTACTTTCACCAGCGTTTCTGGGTGAGCAAAAACAG
GAAGGCAAAATGCCGCAAAAAAGGGAATAAGGGCGACACGGAAATGTTGAATACTCATACTCTTCCTTTT
TCAATATTATTGAAGCATTTATCAGGGTTATTGTCTCATGAGCGGATACATATTTGAATGTATTTAGAAA
AATAAACAAATAGGGGTTCCGCGCACATTTCCCCGAAAAGTGCCACCTGACGTCTAAGAAACCATTATTA
TCATGACATTAACCTATAAAAATAGGCGTATCACGAGGCCCTTTCGTCTCGCGCGTTTCGGTGATGACGG
TGAAAACCTCTGACACATGCAGCTCCCGGAGACGGTCACAGCTTGTCTGTAAGCGGATGCCGGGAGCAGA
CAAGCCCGTCAGGGCGCGTCAGCGGGTGTTGGCGGGTGTCGGGGCTGGCTTAACTATGCGGCATCAGAGC
AGATTGTACTGAGAGTGCACCATATGCGGTGTGAAATACCGCACAGATGCGTAAGGAGAAAATACCGCAT
CAGGCGCCATTCGCCATTCAGGCTGCGCAACTGTTGGGAAGGGCGATCGGTGCGGGCCTCTTCGCTATTA
CGCCAGCTGGCGAAAGGGGGATGTGCTGCAAGGCGATTAAGTTGGGTAACGCCAGGGTTTTCCCAGTCAC
GACGTTGTAAAACGACGGCGCAAGGAATGGTGCATGCAAGGAGATGGCGCCCAACAGTCCCCCGGCCACG
GGGCCTGCCACCATACCCACGCCGAAACAAGCGCTCATGAGCCCGAAGTGGCGAGCCCGATCTTCCCCAT
CGGTGATGTCGGCGATATAGGCGCCAGCAACCGCACCTGTGGCGCCGGTGATGCCGGCCACGATGCGTCC
GGCGTAGAGGCGATTAGTCCAATTTGTTAAAGACAGGATATCAGTGGTCCAGGCTCTAGTTTTGACTCAA
CAATATCACCAGCTGAAGCCTATAGAGTACGAGCCATAGATAAAATAAAAGATTTTATTTAGTCTCCAGA
AAAAGGGGGGAATGAAAGACCCCACCTGTAGGTTTGGCAAGCTAGCTTAAGTAACGCCATTTTGCAAGGC
ATGGAAAATACATAACTGAGAATAGAGAAGTTCAGATCAAGGTTAGGAACAGAGAGACAGCAGAATATGG
GCCAAACAGGATATCTGTGGTAAGCAGTTCCTGCCCCGGCTCAGGGCCAAGAACAGATGGTCCCCAGATG
CGGTCCCGCCCTCAGCAGTTTCTAGAGAACCATCAGATGTTTCCAGGGTGCCCCAAGGACCTGAAATGAC
CCTGTGCCTTATTTGAACTAACCAATCAGTTCGCTTCTCGCTTCTGTTCGCGCGCTTCTGCTCCCCGAGC
TCAATAAAAGAGCCCACAACCCCTCACTCGGCGCGCCAGTCCTCCGATAGACTGCGTCGCCCGGGTACCC
GTATTCCCAATAAAGCCTCTTGCTGTTTGCATCCGAATCGTGGACTCGCTGATCCTTGGGAGGGTCTCCT
CAGATTGATTGACTGCCCACCTCGGGGGTCTTTCATTTGGAGGTTCCACCGAGATTTGGAGACCCCTGCC
CAGGGACCACCGACCCCCCCGCCGGGAGGTAAGCTGGCCAGCGGTCGTTTCGTGTCTGTCTCTGTCTTTG
TGCGTGTTTGTGCCGGCATCTAATGTTTGCGCCTGCGTCTGTACTAGTTAGCTAACTAGCTCTGTATCTG
GCGGACCCGTGGTGGAACTGACGAGTTCTGAACACCCGGCCGCAACCCTGGGAGACGTCCCAGGGACTTT
GGGGGCCGTTTTTGTGGCCCGACCTGAGGAAGGGAGTCGATGTGGAATCCGACCCCGTCAGGATATGTGG
TTCTGGTAGGAGACGAGAACCTAAAACAGTTCCCGCCTCCGTCTGAATTTTTGCTTTCGGTTTGGAACCG
AAGCCGCGCGTCTTGTCTGCTGCAGCGCTGCAGCATCGTTCTGTGTTGTCTCTGTCTGACTGTGTTTCTG
TATTTGTCTGAAAATTAGGGCCAGACTGTTACCACTCCCTTAAGTTTGACCTTAGGTCACTGGAAAGATG
TCGAGCGGATCGCTCACAACCAGTCGGTAGATGTCAAGAAGAGACGTTGGGTTACCTTCTGCTCTGCAGA
ATGGCCAACCTTTAACGTCGGATGGCCGCGAGACGGCACCTTTAACCGAGACCTCATCACCCAGGTTAAG
ATCAAGGTCTTTTCACCTGGCCCGCATGGACACCCAGACCAGGTCCCCTACATCGTGACCTGGGAAGCCT
TGGCTTTTGACCCCCCTCCCTGGGTCAAGCCCTTTGTACACCCTAAGCCTCCGCCTCCTCTTCCTCCATC
CGCCCCGTCTCTCCCCCTTGAACCTCCTCGTTCGACCCCGCCTCGATCCTCCCTTTATCCAGCCCTCACT
CCTTCTCTAGGCGCCGGAATTAGATCTCTCGAGATGTATTCCCCCATGGTGGTGCCCCAGAAGAACGTCC
CCCTCCCCATTGACGACAAAAGCAGCAGCATGGAGCTCCCCCAGATCCACGCTGACACAATTGGCAGGCT
GGTGCTGGAAAAATTCATGGAGGTGATCAAAGGACAAGAGGCCTACAGCAGGAGGAAAGTGCTGGCTGGC
ATTGTGATGACCGAGAATATGAACTTCTGCGAGGCCAAGGTGATCAGCGTGTCCACCGGCACCAAATGCG
TCTCCGGCGAACACATGAGCGTCAACGGCGCCGTGCTGAATGATTCCCACGCCGAGATTGTCTCCAGAAG
GTGCCTCCTCAAGTACCTCTACGCCCAGCTGGACCTGCAGTGCAACCAAGCTACCGCCTACCAGAGCATC
TTCGTCAGAAACACCGATGGCCAGTACCCCTATAAGCTGAAGAGCGGAGTGCACTTCCACCTCTATATCA
ATACCGCTCCTTGCGGCGACGCTAGGATCTTCAGCCCTCACGAGAACGACACAGGCGTGGACAAGCATCC
CAACAGGAAAGCCAGGGGCCAGCTGAGGACCAAGATCGAGAGCGGCCAGGGAACCATCCCCGTGAAGAGC
AGCGATGGCATCCAGACCTGGGATGGAGTCCTCCAGGGCCAGAGACTGCTGACCATGTCCTGTAGCGACA
AGATCGCCAGGTGGAATATCGTGGGCATTCAAGGCTCCCTCCTGTCCAGCATCATTGAACCCGTGTACCT
GCACTCCATCGTGCTGGGCTCCCTGCTGCACCCCGAACACATGTATAGGGCTGTGTGCGGCAGAATTGAG
AAGAGCATCCAGGGCCTCCCTCCCCCCTACCACCTCAACAAACCCAGGCTGGCCCTCGTCACCAGCGCCG
AGCCCAGAAACCAGGCCAAAGCCCCCAACTTCGGCATCAACTGGACCATCGGAGATACCGAGCTGGAGGT
GGTGAACAGCCTCACCGGAAGGACCATTGGCGGCCAGGTGTCCAGGATCACAAAGCAGGCCTTCTTCGTG
AAATACGGCTTCCTCATGGCCAACCTGCCTGGCATCCTGGTGAGAAAAGTCACCACAGATTACGGCCAGA
CAAAAGCCAACGTGAAGGACTACCAGATTGCCAAGCTGGAACTGTTCAGCGCTTTCAAGAGAGAAGACCT
GGGCAGCTGGCTGAAGAAACCCATCGAACAGGATGAGTTCGGACTGGCTGAGGACTACAAAGACGATGAC
GACAAGGATTATAAAGACGACGACGACAAGTGAGAATTCCGCCCCCCCCCTAACGTTACTGGCCGAAGCC
GCTTGGAATAAGGCCGGTGTGCGTTTGTCTATATGTTATTTTCCACCATATTGCCGTCTTTTGGCAATGT
GAGGGCCCGGAAACCTGGCCCTGTCTTCTTGACGAGCATTCCTAGGGGTCTTTCCCCTCTCGCCAAAGGA
ATGCAAGGTCTGTTGAATGTCGTGAAGGAAGCAGTTCCTCTGGAAGCTTCTTGAAGACAAACAACGTCTG
TAGCGACCCTTTGCAGGCAGCGGAACCCCCCACCTGGCGACAGGTGCCTCTGCGGCCAAAAGCCACGTGT
ATAAGATACACCTGCAAAGGCGGCACAACCCCAGTGCCACGTTGTGAGTTGGATAGTTGTGGAAAGAGTC
AAATGGCTCTCCTCAAGCGTATTCAACAAGGGGCTGAAGGATGCCCAGAAGGTACCCCATTGTATGGGAT
CTGATCTGGGGCCTCGGTGCACATGCTTTACATGTGTTTAGTCGAGGTTAAAAAAACGTCTAGGCCCCCC
GAACCACGGGGACGTGGTTTTCCTTTGAAAAACACGATGATAATATGGCCACAACCATGGTGAGCAAGGG
CGAGGAGCTGTTCACCGGGGTGGTGCCCATCCTGGTCGAGCTGGACGGCGACGTAAACGGCCACAAGTTC
AGCGTGTCTGGCGAGGGCGAGGGCGATGCCACCTACGGCAAGCTGACCCTGAAGTTCATCTGCACCACCG
GCAAGCTGCCCGTGCCCTGGCCCACCCTCGTGACCACCCTGACCTACGGCGTGCAGTGCTTCAGCCGCTA
CCCCGACCACATGAAGCAGCACGACTTCTTCAAGTCCGCCATGCCCGAAGGCTACGTCCAGGAGCGCACC
ATCTTCTTCAAGGACGACGGCAACTACAAGACCCGCGCCGAGGTGAAGTTCGAGGGCGACACCCTGGTGA
ACCGCATCGAGCTGAAGGGCATCGACTTCAAGGAGGACGGCAACATCCTGGGGCACAAGCTGGAGTACAA
CTACAACAGCCACAACGTCTATATCATGGCCGACAAGCAGAAGAACGGCATCAAGGCGAACTTCAAGATC
CGCCACAACATCGAGGACGGCAGCGTGCAGCTCGCCGACCACTACCAGCAGAACACCCCCATCGGCGACG
GCCCCGTGCTGCTGCCCGACAACCACTACCTGAGCACCCAGTCCGCCCTGAGCAAAGACCCCAACGAGAA
GCGCGATCACATGGTCCTGCTGGAGTTCGTGACCGCCGCCGGGATCACTCTCGGCATGGACGAGCTGTAC
AAGTAATGAATTAATTAAGAATTATCAAGCTTATCGATACCGTCGACCTGCAGCCAAGCTTATCGATAAA
ATAAAAGATTTTATTTAGTCTCCAGAAAAAGGGGGGAATGAAAGACCCCACCTGTAGGTTTGGCAAGCTA
GCTTAAGTAACGCCATTTTGCAAGGCATGGAAAATACATAACTGAGAATAGAGAAGTTCAGATCAAGGTT
AGGAACAGAGAGACAGCAGAATATGGGCCAAACAGGATATCTGTGGTAAGCAGTTCCTGCCCCGGCTCAG
GGCCAAGAACAGATGGTCCCCAGATGCGGTCCCGCCCTCAGCAGTTTCTAGAGAACCATCAGATGTTTCC
AGGGTGCCCCAAGGACCTGAAATGACCCTGTGCCTTATTTGAACTAACCAATCAGTTCGCTTCTCGCTTC
TGTTCGCGCGCTTCTGCTCCCCGAGCTCAATAAAAGAGCCCACAACCCCTCACTCGGCGCGCCAGTCCTC
CGATAGACTGCGTCGCCCGGGTACCCGTGTATCCAATAAACCCTCTTGCAGTTGCATCCGACTTGTGGTC
TCGCTGTTCCTTGGGAGGGTCTCCTCTGAGTGATTGACTACCCGTCAGCGGGGGTCTTTCATGGGTAACA
GTTTCTTGAAGTTGGAGAACAACATTCTGAGGGTAGGAGTCGAATATTAAGTAATCCTGACTCAATTAGC
CACTGTTTTGAATCCACATACTCCAATACTCCTGAAATAGTTCATTATGGACAGCGCAGAAAGAGCTGGG
GAGAATTGTGAAATTGTTATCCGCTCACAATTCCACACAACATACGAGCCGGAAGCATAAAGTGTAAAGC
CTGGGGTGCCTAATGAGTGAGCTAACTCACATTAATTGCGTTGCGCTCACTGCCCGCTTTCCAGTCGGGA
AACCTGTCGTGCCAGCTGCATTAATGAATCGGCCAACGCGCGGGGAGAGGCGGTTTGCGTATTGGGCGCT
CTTCCGCTTCCTCGCTCACTGACTCGCTGCGCTCGGTCGTTCGGCTGCGGCGAGCGGTATCAGCTCACTC
AAAGGCGGTAATACGGTTATCCACAGAATCAGGGGATAACGCAGGAAAGAACATGTGAGCAAAAGGCCAG
CAAAAGGCCAGGAACCGTAAAAAGGCCGCGTTGCTGGCGTTTTTCCATAGGCTCCGCCCCCCTGACGAGC
ATCACAAAAATCGACGCTCAAGTCAGAGGTGGCGAAACCCGACAGGACTATAAAGATACCAGGCGTTTCC
CCCTGGAAGCTCCCTCGTGCGCTCTCCTGTTCCGACCCTGCCGCTTACCGGATACCTGTCCGCCTTTCTC
CCTTCGGGAAGCGTGGCGCTTTCTCATAGCTCACGCTGTAGGTATCTCAGTTCGGTGTAGGTC
Features (pLannotate 1.2.2; 21 found; start..end, strand, type, name):
    528..1388    -  CDS            AmpR: β-lactamase; bla; confers resistance to ampicillin, carbenicillin, and related antibiotics
   1389..1493    -  promoter       AmpR promoter: bla
   1588..1623    +  CDS            rop (fragment): Rop protein, which maintains plasmids at low copy number; rop
   1725..1824    +  misc_feature   bom (fragment): basis of mobility region from pBR322
   1830..1979    -  CDS            lacZα (fragment): LacZα fragment of β-galactosidase; lacZ fragment
   1979..2180    -  CDS            TcR (fragment): tetracycline efflux protein; tet; confers resistance to tetracycline
   2181..2279    +  CDS            env (fragment): murine leukemia virus gPr80 envelope polyprotein precursor; env; proteolytically cleaved into gp70SU and p15TM subunits
   2321..2837    +  LTR            5' LTR: 5' long terminal repeat from murine embryonic stem cell virus
   2901..3242    +  misc_feature   MESV Ψ: packaging signal of murine embryonic stem cell virus
   3309..3725    +  CDS            gag (truncated): truncated Moloney murine leukemia virus (MMLV) gag gene lacking the start codon
   3747..4952    +  CDS            Adar (fragment): ADAR_DROME - Also known as hypnos-2 From Drosophila melanogaster (Fruit fly).
   4951..4972    +  CDS            3xFLAG (fragment): three tandem FLAG® epitope tags
   5111..5573    +  misc_feature   IRES: internal ribosome entry site (IRES) of the encephalomyocarditis virus (EMCV)
   5587..6306    +  CDS            EGFP: the original enhanced GFP (Yang et al., 1996) mammalian codon-optimized
   6323..6349    +  misc_feature   MCS (fragment): pBluescript multiple cloning site
   6408..6922    +  LTR            3' LTR: 3' long terminal repeat from murine embryonic stem cell virus
   7084..7100    -  protein_bind   lac operator: The lac repressor binds to the lac operator to inhibit transcription in E. coli. This inhibition can be relieved by adding lactose or isopropyl-β-D-thiogalactopyranoside (IPTG). lac repressor encoded by lacI
   7108..7138    -  promoter       lac promoter: promoter for the E. coli lac operon
   7153..7174    -  protein_bind   CAP binding site: CAP binding activates transcription in the presence of cAMP. E. coli catabolite activator protein
   7187..7279    -  CDS            lacI (fragment): lac repressor; lacI; The lac repressor binds to the lac operator to inhibit transcription in E. coli. This inhibition can be relieved by adding lactose or isopropyl-β-D-thiogalactopyranoside (IPTG).
   7462..357     -  rep_origin     ori (across the origin): high-copy-number ColE1/pMB1/pBR322/pUC origin of replication
