[The description below was written by a language model from this plasmid's Addgene catalogue record and pLannotate feature annotations shown in this document.]
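Description:
HyperADAR control is a gammaretroviral mammalian expression plasmid built on the MSCV-IRES-GFP backbone. In bacteria it is maintained through a ColE1/pUC-type origin and selected with ampicillin via the β-lactamase gene. The annotated rop, bom, lacZα, TcR, lacI and env fragments are non-functional remnants of earlier cloning vectors. The viral portion consists of murine stem cell virus 5' and 3' LTRs flanking the Ψ packaging signal and a truncated, start-codon-less gag segment that extends the packaging region. When the missing viral proteins are supplied in trans, the transcript can therefore be packaged into retroviral particles and integrated into dividing target cells.

The insert, cloned between XhoI and EcoRI, encodes a linker followed by the hyperactive catalytic (deaminase) domain of Drosophila melanogaster ADAR and is transcribed from the MSCV LTR promoter. The feature table also detects a short FLAG-like fragment immediately after the ADAR coding region, although the catalogue entry does not list an epitope tag. Downstream, an EMCV IRES drives translation of EGFP from the same bicistronic transcript, so transduced cells can be identified or sorted by fluorescence. GFP is the only marker recorded for mammalian cells.

Because the editing domain is not fused to any RNA-binding protein, the plasmid serves as the background control in HyperTRIBE experiments. In that method, ADAR fused to an RNA-binding protein such as MUSASHI-2 marks bound transcripts with A-to-I edits. The sequenced record is 7,693 nt, shorter than the sum of the listed backbone and insert sizes, so those catalogue figures should be treated as approximate.
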