Addgene plasmid #166969: HyperADAR control
Purpose: Express the Hyperactive catalytic domain of Drosophila ADAR and linker at the 5' end of this domain, in the MSCV-IRES-GFP
Depositing lab: Michael Kharas. Depositing organization: Memorial Sloan-Kettering Cancer Center. Publication: HyperTRIBE uncovers increased MUSASHI-2 RNA binding activity and differential regulation in leukemic stem cells. Nguyen DTT, Lu Y, Chu KL, Yang X, Park SM, Choo ZN, Chin CR, Prieto C, Schurer A, Barin E, Savino AM, Gourkanti S, Patel P, Vu LP, Leslie CS, Kharas MG. Nat Commun. 2020 Apr 24;11(1):2026. doi: 10.1038/s41467-020-15814-8. PubMed 32332729.
Backbone
  Vector backbone: MSCV-IRES-GFP
  Backbone manufacturer: Addgene (with XhoI at 5' end and EcoRI at 3'end)
  Backbone size w/o insert (bp): 7362
  Vector type: Mammalian Expression, Retroviral
  Selectable markers: GFP
Growth in bacteria
  Bacterial resistance: Ampicillin, 100 μg/mL
  Growth temperature: 37°C
  Growth strain: NEB Stable
  Copy number: Unknown
Gene/Insert
  Gene/Insert name: linker-hyperADAR
  Insert size (bp): 1260
  Promoter: MSCV
  Tag / fusion protein: linker-HyperADAR
  Cloning method: Restriction Enzyme; 5′ cloning site XhoI (unknown if destroyed); 3′ cloning site EcoRI (unknown if destroyed)
  Sequencing primers: 5′ CCCTTGAACCTCCTCGTTCGACC
Terms and licenses: Academic/Nonprofit Terms; Industry Terms: Not Available to Industry
How to cite: HyperADAR control was a gift from Michael Kharas (Addgene plasmid # 166969 ; http://n2t.net/addgene:166969 ; RRID:Addgene_166969)
