>Addgene plasmid #166969 | HyperADAR control | depositor partial sequence | sequence record 324132 | HyperADAR
ATGTATTCCCCCATGGTGGTGCCCCAGAAGAACGTCCCCCTCCCCATTGACGACAAAAGCAGCAGCATGG
AGCTCCCCCAGATCCACGCTGACACAATTGGCAGGCTGGTGCTGGAAAAATTCATGGAGGTGATCAAAGG
ACAAGAGGCCTACAGCAGGAGGAAAGTGCTGGCTGGCATTGTGATGACCGAGAATATGAACTTCTGCGAG
GCCAAGGTGATCAGCGTGTCCACCGGCACCAAATGCGTCTCCGGCGAACACATGAGCGTCAACGGCGCCG
TGCTGAATGATTCCCACGCCGAGATTGTCTCCAGAAGGTGCCTCCTCAAGTACCTCTACGCCCAGCTGGA
CCTGCAGTGCAACCAAGCTACCGCCTACCAGAGCATCTTCGTCAGAAACACCGATGGCCAGTACCCCTAT
AAGCTGAAGAGCGGAGTGCACTTCCACCTCTATATCAATACCGCTCCTTGCGGCGACGCTAGGATCTTCA
GCCCTCACGAGAACGACACAGGCGTGGACAAGCATCCCAACAGGAAAGCCAGGGGCCAGCTGAGGACCAA
GATCGAGAGCGGCCAGGGAACCATCCCCGTGAAGAGCAGCGATGGCATCCAGACCTGGGATGGAGTCCTC
CAGGGCCAGAGACTGCTGACCATGTCCTGTAGCGACAAGATCGCCAGGTGGAATATCGTGGGCATTCAAG
GCTCCCTCCTGTCCAGCATCATTGAACCCGTGTACCTGCACTCCATCGTGCTGGGCTCCCTGCTGCACCC
CGAACACATGTATAGGGCTGTGTGCGGCAGAATTGAGAAGAGCATCCAGGGCCTCCCTCCCCCCTACCAC
CTCAACAAACCCAGGCTGGCCCTCGTCACCAGCGCCGAGCCCAGAAACCAGGCCAAAGCCCCCAACTTCG
GCATCAACTGGACCATCGGAGATACCGAGCTGGAGGTGGTGAACAGCCTCACCGGAAGGACCATTGGCGG
CCAGGTGTCCAGGATCACAAAGCAGGCCTTCTTCGTGAAATACGGCTTCCTCATGGCCAACCTGCCTGGC
ATCCTGGTGAGAAAAGTCACCACAGATTACGGCCAGACAAAAGCCAACGTGAAGGACTACCAGATTGCCA
AGCTGGAACTGTTCAGCGCTTTCAAGAGAGAAGACCTGGGCAGCTGGCTGAAGAAACCCATCGAACAGGA
TGAGTTCGGACTGGCTGAGGACTACAAAGACGATGACGACAAGGATTATAAAGACGACGACGACAAGTGA
